Addgene plasmid #48820: pGGB002
Purpose: Provides the omega element as GreenGate N-terminal tag module.
Depositing lab: Jan Lohmann. Depositing organization: Universitaet Heidelberg. Publication: GreenGate - A Novel, Versatile, and Efficient Cloning System for Plant Transgenesis. Lampropoulos A, Sutikovic Z, Wenzl C, Maegele I, Lohmann JU, Forner J. PLoS One. 2013 Dec 20;8(12):e83043. doi: 10.1371/journal.pone.0083043. PubMed 24376629.
Backbone
  Vector backbone: pUC19
  Backbone size w/o insert (bp): 2686
  Vector type: Golden Gate compatible cloning vector
Growth in bacteria
  Bacterial resistance: Ampicillin, 100 μg/mL
  Growth temperature: 37°C
  Growth strain: Mach1
  Copy number: High Copy
Gene/Insert
  Gene/Insert name: Omega element
  Species: Synthetic
  Insert size (bp): 67
  Cloning method: Unknown
Terms and licenses: Academic/Nonprofit Terms; Industry Terms: Not Available to Industry
Depositor comments: This plasmid is designed for Golden Gate cloning using the BsaI enzyme. Plasmid Features (listed as bp in full plasmid sequence): BsaI site #1 = 2241-2251bp omega element = 2252-2318bp BsaI site #2 = 2319-2329bp
How to cite: pGGB002 was a gift from Jan Lohmann (Addgene plasmid # 48820 ; http://n2t.net/addgene:48820 ; RRID:Addgene_48820)
