[The description below was written by a language model from this plasmid's Addgene catalogue record and pLannotate feature annotations shown in this document.]
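Description:
pGGB002 is a small entry (module) plasmid from the GreenGate system, a Golden Gate-based modular cloning toolkit for building plant transformation constructs. It is built on a pUC19 backbone and is maintained in E. coli as a high-copy plasmid through the ColE1/pUC-type origin of replication, with selection by ampicillin through the bla β-lactamase gene and its native promoter. Remnants of the pUC lac region are still detectable in the annotated sequence (a lacI fragment, CAP binding site, lac promoter and operator, and a lacZα fragment), along with short fragments annotated as bom and rop. These are backbone leftovers rather than functional parts of the module.

The payload is a 67 bp synthetic insert carrying the omega element, which the feature table identifies as the TMV Ω translational enhancer from the tobacco mosaic virus 5' leader. It is flanked on each side by a BsaI recognition site, so digestion with this type IIS enzyme releases the element with defined overhangs for ordered, one-pot assembly with other GreenGate modules. SP6 and T7 promoters sit just outside the BsaI sites, in positions commonly used for priming sequencing reads across an insert.

Within the GreenGate scheme this plasmid fills the "N-terminal tag" position, located between the promoter module and the coding sequence module. Supplying omega there provides a 5' leader that can boost translation of the downstream open reading frame rather than adding a protein tag. The plasmid itself has no plant selection marker or expression cassette and serves only as a donor of this part.
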