Features (pLannotate 1.2.2; 13 found; start..end, strand, type, name):
     96..200     +  promoter       AmpR promoter: bla
    201..1061    +  CDS            AmpR: β-lactamase; bla; confers resistance to ampicillin, carbenicillin, and related antibiotics
   1232..1820    +  rep_origin     ori: high-copy-number ColE1/pMB1/pBR322/pUC origin of replication
   2003..2095    +  CDS            lacI (fragment): lac repressor; lacI; The lac repressor binds to the lac operator to inhibit transcription in E. coli. This inhibition can be relieved by adding lactose or isopropyl-β-D-thiogalactopyranoside (IPTG).
   2108..2129    +  protein_bind   CAP binding site: CAP binding activates transcription in the presence of cAMP. E. coli catabolite activator protein
   2144..2174    +  promoter       lac promoter: promoter for the E. coli lac operon
   2182..2198    +  protein_bind   lac operator: The lac repressor binds to the lac operator to inhibit transcription in E. coli. This inhibition can be relieved by adding lactose or isopropyl-β-D-thiogalactopyranoside (IPTG). lac repressor encoded by lacI
   2212..2230    +  promoter       SP6 promoter: promoter for bacteriophage SP6 RNA polymerase
   2262..2317    +  misc_feature   TMV Ω: translational enhancer from the tobacco mosaic virus 5'-leader sequence (Gallie et al., 1988)
   2340..2358    -  promoter       T7 promoter: promoter for bacteriophage T7 RNA polymerase
   2360..2512    +  CDS            lacZα (fragment): LacZα fragment of β-galactosidase; lacZ fragment
   2518..2617    -  misc_feature   bom (fragment): basis of mobility region from pBR322
   2719..1       -  CDS            rop (fragment) (across the origin): Rop protein, which maintains plasmids at low copy number; rop
>Addgene plasmid #48820 | pGGB002 | depositor full sequence | sequence record 71208 | Full Sequence
GACGAAAGGGCCTCGTGATACGCCTATTTTTATAGGTTAATGTCATGATAATAATGGTTTCTTAGACGTC
AGGTGGCACTTTTCGGGGAAATGTGCGCGGAACCCCTATTTGTTTATTTTTCTAAATACATTCAAATATG
TATCCGCTCATGAGACAATAACCCTGATAAATGCTTCAATAATATTGAAAAAGGAAGAGTATGAGTATTC
AACATTTCCGTGTCGCCCTTATTCCCTTTTTTGCGGCATTTTGCCTTCCTGTTTTTGCTCACCCAGAAAC
GCTGGTGAAAGTAAAAGATGCTGAAGATCAGTTGGGTGCACGAGTGGGTTACATCGAACTGGATCTCAAC
AGCGGTAAGATCCTTGAGAGTTTTCGCCCCGAAGAACGTTTTCCAATGATGAGCACTTTTAAAGTTCTGC
TATGTGGCGCGGTATTATCCCGTATTGACGCCGGGCAAGAGCAACTCGGTCGCCGCATACACTATTCTCA
GAATGACTTGGTTGAGTACTCACCAGTCACAGAAAAGCATCTTACGGATGGCATGACAGTAAGAGAATTA
TGCAGTGCTGCCATAACCATGAGTGATAACACTGCGGCCAACTTACTTCTGACAACGATCGGAGGACCGA
AGGAGCTAACCGCTTTTTTGCACAACATGGGGGATCATGTAACTCGCCTTGATCGTTGGGAACCGGAGCT
GAATGAAGCCATACCAAACGACGAGCGTGACACCACGATGCCTGTAGCAATGGCAACAACGTTGCGCAAA
CTATTAACTGGCGAACTACTTACTCTAGCTTCCCGGCAACAATTAATAGACTGGATGGAGGCGGATAAAG
TTGCAGGACCACTTCTGCGCTCGGCCCTTCCGGCTGGCTGGTTTATTGCTGATAAATCTGGAGCCGGTGA
GCGTGGCTCTCGAGGTATCATTGCAGCACTGGGGCCAGATGGTAAGCCCTCCCGTATCGTAGTTATCTAC
ACGACGGGGAGTCAGGCAACTATGGATGAACGAAATAGACAGATCGCTGAGATAGGTGCCTCACTGATTA
AGCATTGGTAACTGTCAGACCAAGTTTACTCATATATACTTTAGATTGATTTAAAACTTCATTTTTAATT
TAAAAGGATCTAGGTGAAGATCCTTTTTGATAATCTCATGACCAAAATCCCTTAACGTGAGTTTTCGTTC
CACTGAGCGTCAGACCCCGTAGAAAAGATCAAAGGATCTTCTTGAGATCCTTTTTTTCTGCGCGTAATCT
GCTGCTTGCAAACAAAAAAACCACCGCTACCAGCGGTGGTTTGTTTGCCGGATCAAGAGCTACCAACTCT
TTTTCCGAAGGTAACTGGCTTCAGCAGAGCGCAGATACCAAATACTGTTCTTCTAGTGTAGCCGTAGTTA
GGCCACCACTTCAAGAACTCTGTAGCACCGCCTACATACCTCGCTCTGCTAATCCTGTTACCAGTGGCTG
CTGCCAGTGGCGATAAGTCGTGTCTTACCGGGTTGGACTCAAGACGATAGTTACCGGATAAGGCGCAGCG
GTCGGGCTGAACGGGGGGTTCGTGCACACAGCCCAGCTTGGAGCGAACGACCTACACCGAACTGAGATAC
CTACAGCGTGAGCTATGAGAAAGCGCCACGCTTCCCGAAGGGAGAAAGGCGGACAGGTATCCGGTAAGCG
GCAGGGTCGGAACAGGAGAGCGCACGAGGGAGCTTCCAGGGGGAAACGCCTGGTATCTTTATAGTCCTGT
CGGGTTTCGCCACCTCTGACTTGAGCGTCGATTTTTGTGATGCTCGTCAGGGGGGCGGAGCCTATGGAAA
AACGCCAGCAACGCGGCCTTTTTACGGTTCCTGGCCTTTTGCTGGCCTTTTGCTCACATGTTCTTTCCTG
CGTTATCCCCTGATTCTGTGGATAACCGTATTACCGCCTTTGAGTGAGCTGATACCGCTCGCCGCAGCCG
AACGACCGAGCGCAGCGAGTCAGTGAGCGAGGAAGCGGAAGAGCGCCCAATACGCAAACCGCCTCTCCCC
GCGCGTTGGCCGATTCATTAATGCAGCTGGCACGACAGGTTTCCCGACTGGAAAGCGGGCAGTGAGCGCA
ACGCAATTAATGTGAGTTAGCTCACTCATTAGGCACCCCAGGCTTTACACTTTATGCTTCCGGCTCGTAT
GTTGTGTGGAATTGTGAGCGGATAACAATTTCACACGAGCTATTTAGGTGACACTATAGAAGTGAAGCTT
GGTCTCAAACATATTTTTACAACAATTACCAACAACAACAAACAACAAACAACATTACAATTACTATTTA
CAATTACAGGCTTGAGACCGAATTCTCGCCCTATAGTGAGTCGTATTACCTGGCCGTCGTTTTACAACGT
CGTGACTGGGAAAACCCTGGCGTTACCCAACTTAATCGCCTTGCAGCACATCCCCCTTTCGCCAGCTGGC
GTAATAGCGAAGAGGCCCGCACCGATCGCCCTTCCCAACAGTTGCGCAGCCTGAATGGCGAATGGCGCCT
GATGCGGTATTTTCTCCTTACGCATCTGTGCGGTATTTCACACCGCATATGGTGCACTCTCAGTACAATC
TGCTCTGATGCCGCATAGTTAAGCCAGCCCCGACACCCGCCAACACCCGCTGACGCGCCCTGACGGGCTT
GTCTGCTCCCGGCATCCGCTTACAGACAAGCTGTGACCGTCTCCGGGAGCTGCATGTGTCAGAGGTTTTC
ACCGTCATCACCGAAACGCGCGA
