>Addgene plasmid #48820 | pGGB002 | depositor partial sequence | sequence record 71209 | Omega element
TATTTTTACAACAATTACCAACAACAACAAACAACAAACAACATTACAATTACTATTTACAATTACA
