>Addgene plasmid #48820 | pGGB002 | addgene partial sequence | sequence record 72376 | Lac-promoter 5'-CACTTTATGCTTCCGGCTCG-3'
CACGAGCTATTTAGGTGACACTATAGAAGTGAAGCTTGGTCTCAAACATATTTTTACAACAATTACCAAC
AACAACAAACAACAAACAACATTACAATTACTATTTACAATTACAGGCTTGAGACCGAATTCTCGCCCTA
TAGTGAGTCGTATTACCTGGCCGTCGTTTTACAACGTCGTGACTGGGAAAACCCTGGCGTTACCCAACTT
AATCGCCTTGCAGCACATCCCCCTTTCGCCAGCTGGCGTAATAGCGAAGAGGCCCGCACCGATCGCCCTT
CCCAACAGTTGCGCAGCCTGAATGGCGAATGGCGCCTGATGCGGTATTTTCTCCTTACGCATCTGTGCGG
TATTTCACACCGCATATGGTGCACTCTCAGTACAATCTGCTCTGATGCCGCATAGTTAAGCCAGCCCCGA
CACCCGCCAACACCCGCTGACGCGCCCTGACGGGCTTGTCTGCTCCCGGCATCCGCTTACAGACAAGCTG
TGACCGTCTCCGGGAGCTGCATGTGTCAGAGGTTTTCACCGTCATCACCGAAACGCGCGAGACGAAAGGG
CCTCGTGATACGCCTATTTTTATAGGTTAATGTCATGATAATAATGGTTTCTTAGACGTCAGGTGGCACT
TTTCGGGGAAATGTGCGCGGAACCCCTATTTGTTTATTTTTCTAAATACATTCAAATATGTATCCGCTCA
TGAGACAATAACCCTGATAAATGCTTCAATAATATTGAAAAAGGAAGAGTATGAGTATTCAACATTTCCG
TGTCGCCCTTATTCCCTTTTTTGCGGCATTTTGCCTTCCTGTTTTTGCTCACCCAGAAACGCTGGTGAAA
GTAAAAGATGCTGAAGATCAGTTGGGTGCACGAGTGGGTTACATCGAACTGGATCTCAACAGCGG
